>Addgene plasmid #173998 | pYPQ265N1 | addgene full sequence | sequence record 343411 | Addgene NGS Result
TGGACCAGCCAGGACAGAAATGCCTCGACTTCGCTGCTACCCAAGGTTGCCGGGTGACGCACACCGTGGA
AACGGATGAAGGCACGAACCCAGTGGACATAAGCCTGTTCGGTTCGTAAGCTGTAATGCAAGTAGCGTAT
GCGCTCACGCAACTGGTCCAGAACCTTGACCGAACGCAGCGGTGGTAACGGCGCAGTGGCGGTTTTCATG
GCTTGTTATGACTGTTTTTTTGGGGTACAGTCTATGCCTCGGGCATCCAAGCAGCAAGCGCGTTACGCCG
TGGGTCGATGTTTGATGTTATGGAGCAGCAACGATGTTACGCAGCAGGGCAGTCGCCCTAAAACAAAGTT
AAACATTATGAGGGAAGCGGTGATCGCCGAAGTATCGACTCAACTATCAGAGGTAGTTGGCGTCATCGAG
CGCCATCTCGAACCGACGTTGCTGGCCGTACATTTGTACGGCTCCGCAGTGGATGGCGGCCTGAAGCCAC
ACAGTGATATTGATTTGCTGGTTACGGTGACCGTAAGGCTTGATGAAACAACGCGGCGAGCTTTGATCAA
CGACCTTTTGGAAACTTCGGCTTCCCCTGGAGAGAGCGAGATTCTCCGCGCTGTAGAAGTCACCATTGTT
GTGCACGACGACATCATTCCGTGGCGTTATCCAGCTAAGCGCGAACTGCAATTTGGAGAATGGCAGCGCA
ATGACATTCTTGCAGGTATCTTCGAGCCAGCCACGATCGACATTGATCTGGCTATCTTGCTGACAAAAGC
AAGAGAACATAGCGTTGCCTTGGTAGGTCCAGCGGCGGAGGAACTCTTTGATCCGGTTCCTGAACAGGAT
CTATTTGAGGCGCTAAATGAAACCTTAACGCTATGGAACTCGCCGCCCGACTGGGCTGGCGATGAGCGAA
ATGTAGTGCTTACGTTGTCCCGCATTTGGTACAGCGCAGTAACCGGCAAAATCGCGCCGAAGGATGTCGC
TGCCGACTGGGCAATGGAGCGCCTGCCGGCCCAGTATCAGCCCGTCATACTTGAAGCTAGACAGGCTTAT
CTTGGACAAGAAGAAGATCGCTTGGCCTCGCGCGCAGATCAGTTGGAAGAATTTGTCCACTACGTGAAAG
GCGAGATCACCAAGGTAGTCGGCAAATAACCCTCGAGCCACCCATGACCAAAATCCCTTAACGTGAGTTA
CGCGTCGTTCCACTGAGCGTCAGACCCCGTAGAAAAGATCAAAGGATCTTCTTGAGATCCTTTTTTTCTG
CGCGTAATCTGCTGCTTGCAAACAAAAAAACCACCGCTACCAGCGGTGGTTTGTTTGCCGGATCAAGAGC
TACCAACTCTTTTTCCGAAGGTAACTGGCTTCAGCAGAGCGCAGATACCAAATACTGTTCTTCTAGTGTA
GCCGTAGTTAGGCCACCACTTCAAGAACTCTGTAGCACCGCCTACATACCTCGCTCTGCTAATCCTGTTA
CCAGTGGCTGCTGCCAGTGGCGATAAGTCGTGTCTTACCGGGTTGGACTCAAGACGATAGTTACCGGATA
AGGCGCAGCGGTCGGGCTGAACGGGGGGTTCGTGCACACAGCCCAGCTTGGAGCGAACGACCTACACCGA
ACTGAGATACCTACAGCGTGAGCTATGAGAAAGCGCCACGCTTCCCGAAGGGAGAAAGGCGGACAGGTAT
CCGGTAAGCGGCAGGGTCGGAACAGGAGAGCGCACGAGGGAGCTTCCAGGGGGAAACGCCTGGTATCTTT
ATAGTCCTGTCGGGTTTCGCCACCTCTGACTTGAGCGTCGATTTTTGTGATGCTCGTCAGGGGGGCGGAG
CCTATGGAAAAACGCCAGCAACGCGGCCTTTTTACGGTTCCTGGCCTTTTGCTGGCCTTTTGCTCACATG
TTCTTTCCTGCGTTATCCCCTGATTCTGTGGATAACCGTATTACCGCCTTTGAGTGAGCTGATACCGCTC
GCCGCAGCCGAACGACCGAGCGCAGCGAGTCAGTGAGCGAGGAAGCGGAAGAGCGCCCAATACGCAAACC
GCCTCTCCCCGCGCGTTGGCCGATTCATTAATGCAGCTGGCACGACAGGTTTCCCGACTGGAAAGCGGGC
AGTGAGCGCAACGCAATTAATACGCGTACCGCGAGCCAGGAAGAGTTTGTAGAAACGCAAAAAGGCCATC
CGTCAGGATGGCCTTCTGCTTAGTTTGATGCCTGGCAGTTTATGGCGGGCGTCCTGCCCGCCACCCTCCG
GGCCGTTGCTTCACAACGTTCAAATCCGCTCCCGGCGGATTTGTCCTACTCAGGAGAGCGTTCACCGACA
AACAACAGATAAAACGAAAGGCCCAGTCTTCCGACTGAGCCTTTCGTTTTATTTGATGCCTGGCAGTTCC
CTACTCTCGCGTTAACGCTTGCATGGATGTTTTCCCAGTCACGACGTTGTAAAACGACGGCCAGTCTTAA
GCTCGGGCCCCAAATAATGATTTTATTTTGACTGATAGTGACCTGTTCGTTGCAACAAATTGATGAGCAA
TGCTTTTTTATAATGCCAACTTTGTACAAAAAAGCAGGCTCCGAATTCGCCCTTCATGAGTTCTGAAACA
GGTCCAGTGGCTGTCGATCCGACTCTGAGGAGGCGCATCGAACCACACGAATTTGAGGTTTTTTTTGATC
CAAGAGAGCTTCGCAAGGAAACTTGTCTCCTGTATGAGATAAATTGGGGAGGAAGACATAGTATCTGGAG
ACACACAAGCCAGAACACCAATAAGCATGTCGAAGTTAACTTCATCGAAAAATTTACGACCGAACGCTAC
TTTTGTCCTAATACACGCTGCAGTATCACTTGGTTCCTTTCGTGGTCACCTTGCGGTGAATGTTCCAGAG
CAATTACGGAGTTTCTCTCGAGATATCCACACGTTACACTTTTCATTTACATAGCTCGGCTTTATCATCA
CGCAGATCCGAGAAATCGCCAGGGGCTGCGCGATCTGATTTCGTCCGGTGTCACCATTCAAATTATGACT
GAGCAGGAATCTGGATACTGCTGGCGCAACTTCGTGAACTACAGTCCGTCGAATGAAGCGCACTGGCCGA
GATATCCCCATCTCTGGGTGCGCTTGTATGTTTTGGAGCTTTATTGTATCATCTTGGGATTGCCACCTTG
TCTTAATATATTGCGCCGGAAACAACCGCAGCTCACTTTTTTCACCATTGCTCTGCAGTCTTGTCACTAC
CAACGCCTCCCCCCGCACATCCTGTGGGCCACAGGCCTTAAATCAGGTTCTGAGACCCCTGGCACAAGTG
AGTCAGCAACACCCGAGTCCACCATGGATTACAAGGACCACGACGGGGATTACAAGGACCACGACATTGA
TTACAAGGATGATGATGACAAGATGGCTCCGAAGAAGAAGAGGAAGGTTGGCATCCACGGGGTGCCAGCT
GCTGACAAGAAGTACTCGATCGGCCTCGCTATTGGGACTAACTCTGTTGGCTGGGCCGTGATCACCGACG
AGTACAAGGTGCCCTCAAAGAAGTTCAAGGTCCTGGGCAACACCGATCGGCATTCCATCAAGAAGAATCT
CATTGGCGCTCTCCTGTTCGACAGCGGCGAGACGGCTGAGGCTACGCGGCTCAAGCGCACCGCCCGCAGG
CGGTACACGCGCAGGAAGAATCGCATCTGCTACCTGCAGGAGATTTTCTCCAACGAGATGGCGAAGGTTG
ACGATTCTTTCTTCCACAGGCTGGAGGAGTCATTCCTCGTGGAGGAGGATAAGAAGCACGAGCGGCATCC
AATCTTCGGCAACATTGTCGACGAGGTTGCCTACCACGAGAAGTACCCTACGATCTACCATCTGCGGAAG
AAGCTCGTGGACTCCACAGATAAGGCGGACCTCCGCCTGATCTACCTCGCTCTGGCCCACATGATTAAGT
TCAGGGGCCATTTCCTGATCGAGGGGGATCTCAACCCGGACAATAGCGATGTTGACAAGCTGTTCATCCA
GCTCGTGCAGACGTACAACCAGCTCTTCGAGGAGAACCCCATTAATGCGTCAGGCGTCGACGCGAAGGCT
ATCCTGTCCGCTAGGCTCTCGAAGTCTCGGCGCCTCGAGAACCTGATCGCCCAGCTGCCGGGCGAGAAGA
AGAACGGCCTGTTCGGGAATCTCATTGCGCTCAGCCTGGGGCTCACGCCCAACTTCAAGTCGAATTTCGA
TCTCGCTGAGGACGCCAAGCTGCAGCTCTCCAAGGACACATACGACGATGACCTGGATAACCTCCTGGCC
CAGATCGGCGATCAGTACGCGGACCTGTTCCTCGCTGCCAAGAATCTGTCGGACGCCATCCTCCTGTCTG
ATATTCTCAGGGTGAACACCGAGATTACGAAGGCTCCGCTCTCAGCCTCCATGATCAAGCGCTACGACGA
GCACCATCAGGATCTGACCCTCCTGAAGGCGCTGGTCAGGCAGCAGCTCCCCGAGAAGTACAAGGAGATC
TTCTTCGATCAGTCGAAGAACGGCTACGCTGGGTACATTGACGGCGGGGCCTCTCAGGAGGAGTTCTACA
AGTTCATCAAGCCGATTCTGGAGAAGATGGACGGCACGGAGGAGCTGCTGGTGAAGCTCAATCGCGAGGA
CCTCCTGAGGAAGCAGCGGACATTCGATAACGGCAGCATCCCACACCAGATTCATCTCGGGGAGCTGCAC
GCTATCCTGAGGAGGCAGGAGGACTTCTACCCTTTCCTCAAGGATAACCGCGAGAAGATCGAGAAGATTC
TGACTTTCAGGATCCCGTACTACGTCGGCCCACTCGCTAGGGGCAACTCCCGCTTCGCTTGGATGACCCG
CAAGTCAGAGGAGACGATCACGCCGTGGAACTTCGAGGAGGTGGTCGACAAGGGCGCTAGCGCTCAGTCG
TTCATCGAGAGGATGACGAATTTCGACAAGAACCTGCCAAATGAGAAGGTGCTCCCTAAGCACTCGCTCC
TGTACGAGTACTTCACAGTCTACAACGAGCTGACTAAGGTGAAGTATGTGACCGAGGGCATGAGGAAGCC
GGCTTTCCTGTCTGGGGAGCAGAAGAAGGCCATCGTGGACCTCCTGTTCAAGACCAACCGGAAGGTCACG
GTTAAGCAGCTCAAGGAGGACTACTTCAAGAAGATTGAGTGCTTCGATTCGGTCGAGATCTCTGGCGTTG
AGGACCGCTTCAACGCCTCCCTGGGGACCTACCACGATCTCCTGAAGATCATTAAGGATAAGGACTTCCT
GGACAACGAGGAGAATGAGGATATCCTCGAGGACATTGTGCTGACACTCACTCTGTTCGAGGACCGGGAG
ATGATCGAGGAGCGCCTGAAGACTTACGCCCATCTCTTCGATGACAAGGTCATGAAGCAGCTCAAGAGGA
GGAGGTACACCGGCTGGGGGAGGCTGAGCAGGAAGCTCATCAACGGCATTCGGGACAAGCAGTCCGGGAA
GACGATCCTCGACTTCCTGAAGAGCGATGGCTTCGCGAACCGCAATTTCATGCAGCTGATTCACGATGAC
AGCCTCACATTCAAGGAGGATATCCAGAAGGCTCAGGTGAGCGGCCAGGGGGACTCGCTGCACGAGCATA
TCGCGAACCTCGCTGGCTCGCCAGCTATCAAGAAGGGGATTCTGCAGACCGTGAAGGTTGTGGACGAGCT
GGTGAAGGTCATGGGCAGGCACAAGCCTGAGAACATCGTCATTGAGATGGCCCGGGAGAATCAGACCACG
CAGAAGGGCCAGAAGAACTCACGCGAGAGGATGAAGAGGATCGAGGAGGGCATTAAGGAGCTGGGGTCCC
AGATCCTCAAGGAGCACCCGGTGGAGAACACGCAGCTGCAGAATGAGAAGCTCTACCTGTACTACCTCCA
GAATGGCCGCGATATGTATGTGGACCAGGAGCTGGATATTAACAGGCTCAGCGATTACGACGTCGATCAT
ATCGTTCCACAGTCATTCCTGAAGGATGACTCCATTGACAACAAGGTCCTCACCAGGTCGGACAAGAACC
GGGGCAAGTCTGATAATGTTCCTTCAGAGGAGGTCGTTAAGAAGATGAAGAACTACTGGCGCCAGCTCCT
GAATGCCAAGCTGATCACGCAGCGGAAGTTCGATAACCTCACAAAGGCTGAGAGGGGCGGGCTCTCTGAG
CTGGACAAGGCGGGCTTCATCAAGAGGCAGCTGGTCGAGACACGGCAGATCACTAAGCACGTTGCGCAGA
TTCTCGACTCACGGATGAACACTAAGTACGATGAGAATGACAAGCTGATCCGCGAGGTGAAGGTCATCAC
CCTGAAGTCAAAGCTCGTCTCCGACTTCAGGAAGGATTTCCAGTTCTACAAGGTTCGGGAGATCAACAAT
TACCACCATGCCCATGACGCGTACCTGAACGCGGTGGTCGGCACAGCTCTGATCAAGAAGTACCCAAAGC
TCGAGAGCGAGTTCGTGTACGGGGACTACAAGGTTTACGATGTGAGGAAGATGATCGCCAAGTCGGAGCA
GGAGATTGGCAAGGCTACCGCCAAGTACTTCTTCTACTCTAACATTATGAATTTCTTCAAGACAGAGATC
ACTCTGGCCAATGGCGAGATCCGGAAGCGCCCCCTCATCGAGACGAACGGCGAGACGGGGGAGATCGTGT
GGGACAAGGGCAGGGATTTCGCGACCGTCAGGAAGGTTCTCTCCATGCCACAAGTGAATATCGTCAAGAA
GACAGAGGTCCAGACTGGCGGGTTCTCTAAGGAGTCAATTCTGCCTAAGCGGAACAGCGACAAGCTCATC
GCCCGCAAGAAGGACTGGGATCCGAAGAAGTACGGCGGGTTCGACAGCCCCACTGTGGCCTACTCGGTCC
TGGTTGTGGCGAAGGTTGAGAAGGGCAAGTCCAAGAAGCTCAAGAGCGTGAAGGAGCTGCTGGGGATCAC
GATTATGGAGCGCTCCAGCTTCGAGAAGAACCCGATCGATTTCCTGGAGGCGAAGGGCTACAAGGAGGTG
AAGAAGGACCTGATCATTAAGCTCCCCAAGTACTCACTCTTCGAGCTGGAGAACGGCAGGAAGCGGATGC
TGGCTTCCGCTGGCGAGCTGCAGAAGGGGAACGAGCTGGCTCTGCCGTCCAAGTATGTGAACTTCCTCTA
CCTGGCCTCCCACTACGAGAAGCTCAAGGGCAGCCCCGAGGACAACGAGCAGAAGCAGCTGTTCGTCGAG
CAGCACAAGCATTACCTCGACGAGATCATTGAGCAGATTTCCGAGTTCTCCAAGCGCGTGATCCTGGCCG
ACGCGAATCTGGATAAGGTCCTCTCCGCGTACAACAAGCACCGCGACAAGCCAATCAGGGAGCAGGCTGA
GAATATCATTCATCTCTTCACCCTGACGAACCTCGGCGCCCCTGCTGCTTTCAAGTACTTCGACACAACT
ATCGATCGCAAGAGGTACACAAGCACTAAGGAGGTCCTGGACGCGACCCTCATCCACCAGTCGATTACCG
GCCTCTACGAGACGCGCATCGACCTGTCTCAGCTCGGGGGCGACAAGCGGCCAGCGGCGACGAAGAAGGC
GGGGCAGGCGAAGAAGAAGAAGGGAGACGGATCAGGCGGGTCAATGTTTGGAGAGAGCTGGAAGAAGCAC
CTCAGCGGGGAGTTCGGGAAACCGTATTTTATCAAGCTAATGGGATTTGTTGCAGAAGAAAGAAAGCATT
ACACTGTTTATCCACCCCCACACCAAGTCTTCACCTGGACCCAGATGTGTGACATAAAAGATGTGAAGGT
TGTCATCCTGGGACAGGATCCATATCATGGACCTAATCAAGCTCACGGGCTCTGCTTTAGTGTTCAAAGA
CCTGTTCCGCCTCCGCCCAGTTTGGAGAACATTTACAAAGAGTTGTCTACAGACATAGAGGATTTTGTTC
ATCCTGGCCACGGAGATTTATCTGGGTGGGCCAAGCAAGGTGTTCTCCTTCTCAACGCTGTCCTCACGGT
TCGTGCCCATCAAGCCAACTCTCATAAGGAGCGAGGCTGGGAGCAGTTCACTGATGCAGTTGTGTCCTGG
CTAAATCAGAACTCGAATGGCCTTGTTTTCTTGCTCTGGGGCTCTTATGCTCAGAAGAAGGGCAGTGCCA
TTGATAGGAAGCGGCACCATGTACTACAGACGGCTCATCCCTCCCCTTTGTCAGTGTATAGAGGGTTCTT
TGGATGTAGACACTTTTCAAAGACCAATGAGCTGCTGCAGAAGTCTGGCAAGAAGCCCATTGACTGGAAG
GAGCTGTCAGGTGGCTCCCCAAAGAAGAAACGCAAGGTTTAGTGGCGGCCGCCGACGTCCGATCGTTCAA
ACATTTGGCAATAAAGTTTCTTAAGATTGAATCCTGTTGCCGGTCTTGCGATGATTATCATATAATTTCT
GTTGAATTACGTTAAGCATGTAATAATTAACATGTAATGCATGACGTTATTTATGAGATGGGTTTTTATG
ATTAGAGTCCCGCAATTATACATTTAATACGCGATAGAAAACAAAATATAGCGCGCAAACTAGGATAAAT
TATCGCGCGCGGTGTCATCTATGTTACTAGATCGGGAATTGATCCCCCCTCGACAGCTTCCGGAAAGGGC
GAATTCGCAACTTTGTATACAAAAGTTGAACGAGAAACGTAAAATGATATAAATATCAATATATTAAATT
AGATTTTGCATAAAAAACAGACTACATAATACTGTAAAACACAACATATCCAGTCACTATGCCATCCAGC
TGATATCCCCTATAGTGAGTCGTATTACATGGTCATAGCTGTTTCCTGGCAGCTCTGGCCCGTGTCTCAA
AATCTCTGATGTTACATTGCACAAGATAAAAATATATCATCATGCCTCCTC
Features (pLannotate 1.2.2; 16 found; start..end, strand, type, name):
     96..119     +  promoter       Pc promoter (fragment): intI1 (promoter lies within the coding sequence); class 1 integron promoter
    295..351     +  CDS            GmR (fragment): gentamycin acetyltransferase; aacC1; confers resistance to gentamycin
    358..1149    +  CDS            SmR: aminoglycoside adenylyltransferase (Murphy, 1985); aadA; confers resistance to spectinomycin and streptomycin
   1242..1830    +  rep_origin     ori: high-copy-number ColE1/pMB1/pBR322/pUC origin of replication
   2013..2105    +  CDS            lacI (fragment): lac repressor; lacI; The lac repressor binds to the lac operator to inhibit transcription in E. coli. This inhibition can be relieved by adding lactose or isopropyl-β-D-thiogalactopyranoside (IPTG).
   2160..2187    -  terminator     rrnB T2 terminator: transcription terminator T2 from the E. coli rrnB gene
   2319..2362    +  terminator     rrnB T1 terminator: Escherichia coli rrnB; transcription terminator T1 from the E. coli rrnB gene
   2409..2445    -  CDS            lacZα (fragment): LacZα fragment of β-galactosidase; lacZ fragment
   2461..2560    +  protein_bind   attL1: mutant version of attL; recombination site for the Gateway® LR reaction LR Clonase™
   2576..3262    +  CDS            Apobec1: ABEC1_RAT - Experimental evidence at protein level: Swiss-Prot protein existence level 1. Catalytic component of the apolipoprotein B mRNA editing enzyme complex which is responsible for the postranscriptional editing of a CAA codon for Gln to a UAA codon for stop in the APOB mRNA. May also play a role in the epigenetic regulation of gene expression by participating in DNA demethylation. From Rattus norvegicus (Rat).
   3359..3378    +  CDS            2xFLAG (fragment): two tandem FLAG® epitope tags
   3434..7534    +  CDS            cas9: CAS9_STRP1 - Also known as csn1 From Streptococcus pyogenes serotype M1.
   7607..8266    +  CDS            UNG (fragment): UNG_HUMAN - Also known as DGU, UNG1 Experimental evidence at protein level: Swiss-Prot protein existence level 1. Excises uracil residues from the DNA which can arise as a result of misincorporation of dUMP residues by DNA polymerase or due to deamination of cytosine. From Homo sapiens (Human).
   8321..8573    +  terminator     NOS terminator: nopaline synthase terminator and poly(A) signal
   8618..8741    +  protein_bind   attR5: mutant version of attR; recombination site for the Gateway® LR reaction LR Clonase™
   8759..8777    -  promoter       T7 promoter: promoter for bacteriophage T7 RNA polymerase
