[The description below was written by a language model from this plasmid's Addgene catalogue record and pLannotate feature annotations shown in this document.]
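Description:
pYPQ265N1 is an 8,871 bp Gateway entry clone built on the pNJB91 backbone and catalogued as a plant expression/CRISPR vector. It is maintained in E. coli as a high-copy plasmid through a ColE1/pUC-type origin and selected with spectinomycin via the aadA (SmR) aminoglycoside adenylyltransferase gene. Short remnants of a class 1 integron Pc promoter and a gentamicin acetyltransferase gene lie just upstream of this marker. Other backbone traces include lacI and lacZα fragments, rrnB T1 and T2 terminators upstream of the cloning region, and a T7 promoter just beyond the downstream recombination site.

The payload sits between attL1 and attR5 recombination sites and encodes a C-to-G base editor as a single fusion protein. Rat APOBEC1 cytidine deaminase is at the N-terminus, followed by a FLAG epitope region (recorded as 3X FLAG with an NLS; the annotation software detected only a partial FLAG match). Next comes a Streptococcus pyogenes Cas9 carrying the D10A mutation, named zCas9 in the record, which makes it a nickase. A human-derived uracil DNA glycosylase (UNG) segment forms the C-terminus. In this design the deaminase converts cytosine to uracil at the guide-targeted site, and UNG excises the uracil to leave an abasic site whose repair can yield C-to-G transversions. This contrasts with C-to-T editors, which instead block uracil excision.

A NOS terminator follows the coding sequence, but no promoter is annotated within the att-flanked cassette. Expression therefore presumably depends on a promoter supplied by the destination vector after a multisite LR reaction, typically combined with a separate guide RNA entry clone. The associated work applied such editors in rice, tomato and poplar.
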