Addgene plasmid #173998: pYPQ265N1
Purpose: Gateway entry clone (attL1 & attR5) rAPOBEC1-zCas9(D10A)-UNG for C-G base editing
Depositing lab: Yiping Qi. Depositing organization: University of Maryland, College Park. Publication: Exploring C-To-G Base Editing in Rice, Tomato, and Poplar. Sretenovic S, Liu S, Li G, Cheng Y, Fan T, Xu Y, Zhou J, Zheng X, Coleman G, Zhang Y, Qi Y. Front Genome Ed. 2021 Sep 15;3:756766. doi: 10.3389/fgeed.2021.756766. eCollection 2021. PubMed 34713268.
Backbone
  Vector backbone: pNJB91
  Total vector size (bp): 8871
  Vector type: Plant Expression, CRISPR
Growth in bacteria
  Bacterial resistance: Spectinomycin, 50 μg/mL
  Growth temperature: 37°C
  Growth strain: DH5alpha
  Copy number: High Copy
Gene/Insert
  Gene/Insert name: rAPOBEC1-zCas9(D10A)-UNG
  Mutation: D10A
  Tag / fusion protein: 3X FLAG, NLS
Terms and licenses: Academic/Nonprofit Terms; Industry Terms: Not Available to Industry
How to cite: pYPQ265N1 was a gift from Yiping Qi (Addgene plasmid # 173998 ; http://n2t.net/addgene:173998 ; RRID:Addgene_173998)
